>Addgene plasmid #122865 | pJL042 | addgene full sequence | sequence record 239409 | Addgene NGS Result
AAATAGAGGACCTAACAGAACTCGCCGTAAAGACTGGCGAACAGTTCATACAGAGTCTCTTACGACTCAA
TGACAAGAAGAAAATCTTCGTCAACATGGTGGAGCACGACACACTTGTCTACTCCAAAAATATCAAAGAT
ACAGTCTCAGAAGACCAAAGGGCAATTGAGACTTTTCAACAAAGGGTAATATCCGGAAACCTCCTCGGAT
TCCATTGCCCAGCTATCTGTCACTTTATTGTGAAGATAGTGGAAAAGGAAGGTGGCTCCTACAAATGCCA
TCATTGCGATAAAGGAAAGGCCATCGTTGAAGATGCCTCTGCCGACAGTGGTCCCAAAGATGGACCCCCA
CCCACGAGGAGCATCGTGGAAAAAGAAGACGTTCCAACCACGTCTTCAAAGCAAGTGGATTGATGTGATA
TCTCCACTGACGTAAGGGATGACGCACAATCCCACTATCCTTCGCAAGACCCTTCCTCTATATAAGGAAG
TTCATTTCATTTGGAGAGAACACGGGGGACGAGCTAACAGTATTCAGTCGACTGGTACCAACAGGCTCCA
TGGCTTCTAATTTTACTCAATTTGTTTTGGTTGATAATGGAGGAACTGGAGATGTTACTGTTGCTCCTTC
TAATTTTGCTAATGGAGTTGCTGAATGGATTTCTTCTAATTCAAGATCTCAGGCTTATAAGGTTACTTGT
TCTGTTAGACAATCTTCTGCTCAAAAGAGAAAGTATACTATTAAGGTTGAAGTTCCTAAGGTTGCTACTC
AAACTGTTGGAGGAGTTGAATTGCCTGTTGCTGCTTGGAGATCTTATTTGAATATGGAATTGACTATTCC
TATTTTTGCTACTAATTCTGATTGTGAATTGATTGTTAAGGCTATGCAAGGATTGTTGAAGGATGGAAAT
CCTATTCCTTCTGCTATTGCTGCTAATTCTGGAATTTATTCTGCTGGAGGAGGAGGATCTGGAGGAGGAG
GATCTGGAGGAGGAGGATCTGGACCTAAGAAGAAGAGAAAGGTTGCTGCTGCTGGATCTTCAGGTATGGA
CATCTCCGGAGGGCTAGAATTTAAGGGTATCCCCGCCACTAATCGTGTTGATGATTCACCAGTTTCACCA
ACATCTGGTTTCACATACATCAAATCTTTGATTATTGAGCCTAATGTCATAATTCCAAAGAGTTCAACTG
GGTGTAACTGCCGAGGCAGCTGCACTGACTCAAAGAAATGTGCATGTGCTAAGCTTAATGGGGGTAACTT
TCCATATGTTGACCTTAATGATGGCAGATTAATTGAGTCTCGAGATGTTGTATTTGAATGTGGTCCTCAC
TGTGGGTGTGGGCCAAAATGTGTCAACCGAACTTCTCAGAAGCGTCTAAGATTCAATCTTGAGGTTTTCC
GCTCTGCAAAGAAGGGTTGGGCAGTTAGATCATGGGAGTACATACCAGCTGGTTCACCAGTATGTGAGTA
CATAGGAGTTGTCAGGAGAACTGCTGATGTGGATACTATCTCTGACAATGAATACATATTTGAGATTGAC
TGCCAACAGACAATGCAAGGTCTTGGTGGAAGACAGAGAAGACTAAGAGATGTTGCTGTACCAATGAATA
ATGGAGTCAGTCAGAGCAGTGAAGATGAGAATGCGCCAGAGTTCTGCATTGATGCTGGTTCAACAGGAAA
CTTTGCTAGGTTTATAAATCACAGTTGTGAACCAAACCTATTTGTTCAGTGCGTCCTGAGTTCTCACCAG
GATATAAGGCTTGCCCGTGTGGTTCTTTTCGCAGCTGACAACATTTCCCCAATGCAGGAGCTCACTTACG
ACTATGGATATGCGCTTGATAGCGTTCATTAACTGCAAAGCTTTCGTTCGTATCATCGGTTTCGACAACG
TTCGTCAAGTTCAATGCATCAGTTTCATTGCGCACACACCAGAATCCTACTGAGTTTGAGTATTATGGCA
TTGGGAAAACTGTTTTTCTTGTACCATTTGTTGTGCTTGTAATTTACTGTGTTTTTTATTCGGTTTTCGC
TATCGAACTGTGAAATGGAAATGGATGGAGAAGAGTTAATGAATGATATGGTCCTTTTGTTCATTCTCAA
ATTAATATTATTTGTTTTTTCTCTTATTTGTTGTGTGTTGAATTTGAAATTATAAGAGATATGCAAACAT
TTTGTTTTGAGTAAAAATGTGTCAAATCGTGGCCTCTAATGACCGAAGTTAATATGAGGAGTAAAACACT
TGTAGTTGTACCATTATGCTTATTCACTAGGCAACAAATATATTTTCAGACCTAGAAAAGCTGCAAATGT
TACTGAATACAAGTATGTCCTCTTGTGTTTTAGACATTTATGAACTTTCCTTTATGTAATTTTCCAGAAT
CCTTGTCAGATTCTAATCATTGCTTTATAATTATAGTTATACTCATGGATTTGTAGTTGAGTATGAAAAT
ATTTTTTAATGCATTTTATGACTTGCCAATTGATTGACAACATGCATCAATCGACTATGAGTAGGCAAGA
TGTTCTGTAGGACCTTGAGACCGAAAAGGTGGTCTCAGTATTCTAGACCAAGCATGCACAGCTGGCGTTC
TCAGCCAGATCCCCTTGACAGGATATATTGGCGGGTAAACTAAGTCGCTGTATGTGTTTGTTTGAGATCT
CATGTGAGCAAAAGGCCAGCAAAAGGCCAGGAACCGTAAAAAGGCCGCGTTGCTGGCGTTTTTCCATAGG
CTCCGCCCCCCTGACGAGCATCACAAAAATCGACGCTCAAGTCAGAGGTGGCGAAACCCGACAGGACTAT
AAAGATACCAGGCGTTTCCCCCTGGAAGCTCCCTCGTGCGCTCTCCTGTTCCGACCCTGCCGCTTACCGG
ATACCTGTCCGCCTTTCTCCCTTCGGGAAGCGTGGCGCTTTCTCATAGCTCACGCTGTAGGTATCTCAGT
TCGGTGTAGGTCGTTCGCTCCAAGCTGGGCTGTGTGCACGAACCCCCCGTTCAGCCCGACCGCTGCGCCT
TATCCGGTAACTATCGTCTTGAGTCCAACCCGGTAAGACACGACTTATCGCCACTGGCAGCAGCCACTGG
TAACAGGATTAGCAGAGCGAGGTATGTAGGCGGTGCTACAGAGTTCTTGAAGTGGTGGCCTAACTACGGC
TACACTAGAAGAACAGTATTTGGTATCTGCGCTCTGCTGAAGCCAGTTACCTTCGGAAGAAGAGTTGGTA
GCTCTTGATCCGGCAAACAAACCACCGCTGGTAGCGGTGGTTTTTTTGTTTGCAAGCAGCAGATTACGCG
CAGAAAAAAAGGATCTCAAGAAGATCCTTTGATCTTTTCTACGGGGTCTGACGCTCAGTGGAACGAAAAC
TCACGTTAAGGGATTTTGGTCATGAGATTATCAAAAAGGATCTTCACCTAGATCCTTTTAAATTAAAAAT
GAAGTTTTAAATCAATCTAAAGTATATATGTGTAACATTGGTCTAGTGATTATTTGCCGACTACCTTGGT
GATCTCGCCTTTCACGTAGTGAACAAATTCTTCCAACTGATCTGCGCGCGAGGCCAAGCGATCTTCTTGT
CCAAGATAAGCCTGCCTAGCTTCAAGTATGACGGGCTGATACTGGGCCGGCAGGCGCTCCATTGCCCAGT
CGGCAGCGACATCCTTCGGCGCGATTTTGCCGGTTACTGCGCTGTACCAAATGCGGGACAACGTAAGCAC
TACATTTCGCTCATCGCCAGCCCAGTCGGGCGGCGAGTTCCATAGCGTTAAGGTTTCATTTAGCGCCTCA
AATAGATCCTGTTCAGGAACCGGATCAAAGAGTTCCTCCGCCGCTGGACCTACCAAGGCAACGCTATGTT
CTCTTGCTTTTGTCAGCAAGATAGCCAGATCAATGTCGATCGTGGCTGGCTCGAAGATACCTGCAAGAAT
GTCATTGCGCTGCCATTCTCCAAATTGCAGTTCGCGCTTAGCTGGATAACGCCACGGAATGATGTCGTCG
TGCACAACAATGGTGACTTCTACAGCGCGGAGAATCTCGCTCTCTCCAGGGGAAGCCGAAGTTTCCAAAA
GGTCGTTGATCAAAGCTCGCCGCGTTGTTTCATCAAGCCTTACGGTCACCGTAACCAGCAAATCAATATC
ACTGTGTGGCTTCAGGCCGCCATCCACTGCGGAGCCGTACAAATGTACGGCCAGCAACGTCGGTTCGAGA
TGGCGCTCGATGACGCCAACTACCTCTGATAGTTGAGTCGATACTTCGGCGATCACCGCTTCCCTCATAA
CACCCCTTGTATTACTGTTTATGTAAGCAGACAGTTTTATTGTTCATGATGATATATTTTTATCTTGTGC
AATGTAACATCAGAGATTTTGAGACACAACGTGGCTTTGTTGAATAAATCGAACTTTTGCTGAGTTGAAG
GATCAGATCACGCATCTTCCCGACAACGCAGACCGTTCCGTGGCAAAGCAAAAGTTCAAAATCACCAACT
GGTCCACCTACAACAAAGCTCTCATCAACCGTGGCTCCCTCACTTTCTGGCTGGATGATGGGGCGATTCA
GGCGATCCCCATCCAACAGCCCGCCGTCGAGCGGGCTTTTTTATCCCCGGAAGCCTGTGGATAGAGGGTA
GTTATCCACGTGAAACCGCTAATGCCCCGCAAAGCCTTGATTCACGGGGCTTTCCGGCCCGCTCCAAAAA
CTATCCACGTGAAATCGCTAATCAGGGTACGTGAAATCGCTAATCGGAGTACGTGAAATCGCTAATAAGG
TCACGTGAAATCGCTAATCAAAAAGGCACGTGAGAACGCTAATAGCCCTTTCAGATCAACAGCTTGCAAA
CACCCCTCGCTCCGGCAAGTAGTTACAGCAAGTAGTATGTTCAATTAGCTTTTCAATTATGAATATATAT
ATCAATTATTGGTCGCCCTTGGCTTGTGGACAATGCGCTACGCGCACCGGCTCCGCCCGTGGACAACCGC
AAGCGGTTGCCCACCGTCGAGCGCCTTTGCCCACAACCCGGCGGCCGGCCGCAACAGATCGTTTTATAAA
TTTTTTTTTTTGAAAAAGAAAAAGCCCGAAAGGCGGCAACCTCTCGGGCTTCTGGATTTCCGATCCCCGG
AATTAGATCTTGGCAGGATATATTGTGGTGTAACGTTCTCGAACTAGGCTCGGACGAAGTAAGCGGCCGC
AACCTTAATTAAACACGGCGCGCCAACAGCGATCGCACCAGGTACCACCTCCGATCCATTCGGTCCCCAG
ATTAGCCTTTTCAATTTCAGAAAGAATGCTAACCCACAGATGGTTAGAGAGGCTTACGCAGCACGTCTCA
TCAAGACGATCTACCCGAGCAATAATCTCCAGGAAATCAAATACCTTCCCAAGAAGGTTAAAGATGCAGT
CAAAAGATTCAGGACTAACTGCATCAAGAACACAGAGAAAGATATATTTCTCAAGATCAGAAGTACTATT
CCAGTATGGACGATTCAAGGCTTGCTTCACAAACCAAGGCAAGTAATAGAGATTGGAGTCTCTAAAAAGG
TAGTTCCCACTGAATCAAAGGCCATGGAGTCAAAGATTC
Features (pLannotate 1.2.2; 11 found; start..end, strand, type, name):
    167..508     +  promoter       CaMV 35S promoter: strong constitutive promoter from cauliflower mosaic virus
    560..949     +  CDS            CAPSD_BPMS2: Experimental evidence at protein level: Swiss-Prot protein existence level 1. Acts as a translational repressor of viral replicase synthesis late in infection. This latter function is the result of capsid protein interaction with an RNA hairpin which contains the replicase ribosome-binding site. From Escherichia phage MS2 (Bacteriophage MS2).
   1049..1849    +  CDS            SUVH4 (fragment): SUVH4_ARATH - Also known as KYP, SDG33, SET33. Experimental evidence at protein level: Swiss-Prot protein existence level 1. Histone methyltransferase. Methylates 'Lys-9' of histone H3. H3 'Lys-9' methylation represents a specific tag for epigenetic transcriptional repression. The silencing mechanism via DNA CpNpG methylation requires the targeting of chromomethylase CMT3 to methylated histones, probably through an interaction with an HP1-like adapter. By its function, KYP is directly required for the maintenance of the DNA CpNpG and asymmetric methylation. Involved in the silencing of transpo
   1859..2500    +  terminator     E9 terminator: terminator and polyadenylation signal from the pea rbcS-E9 gene
   2606..2630    +  misc_feature   RB T-DNA repeat: right border repeat from nopaline C58 T-DNA
   2721..3309    -  rep_origin     ori: high-copy-number ColE1/pMB1/pBR322/pUC origin of replication
   3483..4268    -  CDS            aadA: S3AD_SHIFL - Experimental evidence at protein level: Swiss-Prot protein existence level 1. Mediates bacterial resistance to the antibiotics streptomycin and spectinomycin. From Shigella flexneri.
   4453..4554    +  CDS            TRA2_ECOLX (fragment): Protein predicted: Swiss-Prot protein existence level 4. Required for transposition of transposon Tn903. From Escherichia coli.
   4559..4994    +  rep_origin     pSa ori: origin of replication from bacterial plasmid pSa
   5121..5143    +  misc_feature   LB T-DNA repeat: left border repeat from nopaline C58 T-DNA (truncated)
   5251..5565    +  CDS            IBMP_CAMVB (fragment): Experimental evidence at protein level: Swiss-Prot protein existence level 1. Enhances the ribosomal termination-reinitiation event leading to the translation of major open reading frames on the polycistronic viral RNAs. From Cauliflower mosaic virus (strain Bari 1) (CaMV).
