[The description below was written by a language model from this plasmid's Addgene catalogue record and pLannotate feature annotations shown in this document.]
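Description:
pJL042 is a Golden Gate (GreenGate)-compatible binary plant transformation vector built on the pGreenII backbone, with a recorded total size of 5,569 bp. In E. coli it replicates from a high-copy ColE1/pUC-type origin and is selected with spectinomycin through the aadA gene. It also carries the pSa origin, which supports replication in Agrobacterium (pGreen-type vectors normally rely on a helper plasmid supplying the pSa replicase). Nopaline-type left and right T-DNA border repeats flank the plant cassette, marking the segment that Agrobacterium transfers into plant cells. No plant selectable marker is listed in the record or detected in the feature table.

The payload is a single expression unit, 35S:MS2-KYP:tRBCS. The constitutive cauliflower mosaic virus 35S promoter drives a fusion of the bacteriophage MS2 coat protein to a fragment of Arabidopsis KYP (SUVH4), a histone H3 lysine 9 methyltransferase associated with transcriptional silencing. The pea rbcS-E9 terminator ends the unit. The MS2 coat protein binds a specific RNA hairpin, so the fusion could in principle be recruited by guide RNA scaffolds carrying such hairpins. This fits the associated work on CRISPR-based transcriptional and epigenetic regulation in plants, although no such guide or Cas component is present here.

Downstream of the cassette lie two adjacent BsaI sites with GreenGate A–G overhangs. The plasmid is therefore an intermediate destination vector into which further modules can be assembled. The depositor's feature coordinates are offset from those in the annotated sequence, which appears to reflect a different numbering origin rather than a different construct.
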