Addgene plasmid #122865: pJL042
Purpose: Binary expression vector containing 35S:MS2-KYP:tRBCS followed by GreenGate A-G sequences for insertion of additional modules
Depositing lab: Markus Schmid. Depositing organization: Umea University. Publication: CRISPR-based tools for targeted transcriptional and epigenetic regulation in plants. Lee JE, Neumann M, Duro DI, Schmid M. PLoS One. 2019 Sep 26;14(9):e0222778. doi: 10.1371/journal.pone.0222778. eCollection 2019. PubMed 31557222.
Backbone
  Vector backbone: pGreenII
  Backbone size w/o insert (bp): 2740
  Total vector size (bp): 5569
  Vector type: Golden Gate compatible plant transformation vector
Growth in bacteria
  Bacterial resistance: Spectinomycin, 50 μg/mL
  Growth temperature: 37°C
  Growth strain: DH5alpha
  Copy number: High Copy
Gene/Insert
  Gene/Insert name: 35S:MS2-KYP:tRBCS
  Species: Synthetic
  Insert size (bp): 2829
Terms and licenses: Academic/Nonprofit Terms; Industry Terms: Not Available to Industry
Depositor comments: Plasmid is an intermediate stage destination vector constructed by Golden Gate cloning using the enzyme BsaI, and containing two adjacent BsaI recognition sites downstream of the MS2 expression cassette for insertion of additional modules. Plasmid Features (listed as bp in full plasmid sequence): 35S promoter = 656-1502bp MS2-KYP coding sequence = 1542-2834bp RBCS terminator = 2839-3484bp BsaI site #1 = 3519-3524bp BsaI site #2 = 3533-3538bp
How to cite: pJL042 was a gift from Markus Schmid (Addgene plasmid # 122865 ; http://n2t.net/addgene:122865 ; RRID:Addgene_122865)
